>Addgene plasmid #96948 | EGFP-PH | addgene full sequence | sequence record 202205 | Addgene NGS Result
GACGGATCGGGAGATCTCCCGATCCCCTATGGTGCACTCTCAGTACAATCTGCTCTGATGCCGCATAGTT
AAGCCAGTATCTGCTCCCTGCTTGTGTGTTGGAGGTCGCTGAGTAGTGCGCGAGCAAAATTTAAGCTACA
ACAAGGCAAGGCTTGACCGACAATTGCATGAAGAATCTGCTTAGGGTTAGGCGTTTTGCGCTGCTTCGCG
ATGTACGGGCCAGATATACGCGTTGACATTGATTATTGACTAGTTATTAATAGTAATCAATTACGGGGTC
ATTAGTTCATAGCCCATATATGGAGTTCCGCGTTACATAACTTACGGTAAATGGCCCGCCTGGCTGACCG
CCCAACGACCCCCGCCCATTGACGTCAATAATGACGTATGTTCCCATAGTAACGCCAATAGGGACTTTCC
ATTGACGTCAATGGGTGGAGTATTTACGGTAAACTGCCCACTTGGCAGTACATCAAGTGTATCATATATG
CCAAGTACGCCCCCTATTGACGTCAATGACGGTAAATGGCCCGCCTGGCATTATGCCCAGTACATGACCT
TATGGGACTTTCCTACTTGGCAGTACATCTACGTATTAGTCATCGCTATTACCATGGTGATGCGGTTTTG
GCAGTACATCAATGGGCGTGGATAGCGGTTTGACTCACGGGGATTTCCAAGTCTCCACCCCATTGACGTC
AATGGGAGTTTGTTTTGGCACCAAAATCAACGGGACTTTCCAAAATGTCGTAACAACTCCGCCCCATTGA
CGCAAATGGGCGGTAGGCGTGTACGGTGGGAGGTCTATATAAGCAGAGCTCTCTGGCTAACTAGAGAACC
CACTGCTTACTGGCTTATCGAAATTAATACGACTCACTATAGGGAGACCCAAGCTGGCTAGCGTTTAAAC
TTAAGCTTATGGTGAGCAAGGGCGAGGAGCTGTTCACCGGGGTGGTGCCCATCCTGGTCGAGCTGGACGG
CGACGTAAACGGCCACAAGTTCAGCGTGTCCGGCGAGGGCGAGGGCGATGCCACCTACGGCAAGCTGACC
CTGAAGTTCATCTGCACCACCGGCAAGCTGCCCGTGCCCTGGCCCACCCTCGTGACCACCCTGACCTACG
GCGTGCAGTGCTTCAGCCGCTACCCCGACCACATGAAGCAGCACGACTTCTTCAAGTCCGCCATGCCCGA
AGGCTACGTCCAGGAGCGCACCATCTTCTTCAAGGACGACGGCAACTACAAGACCCGCGCCGAGGTGAAG
TTCGAGGGCGACACCCTGGTGAACCGCATCGAGCTGAAGGGCATCGACTTCAAGGAGGACGGCAACATCC
TGGGGCACAAGCTGGAGTACAACTACAACAGCCACAACGTCTATATCATGGCCGACAAGCAGAAGAACGG
CATCAAGGTGAACTTCAAGATCCGCCACAACATCGAGGACGGCAGCGTGCAGCTCGCCGACCACTACCAG
CAGAACACCCCCATCGGCGACGGCCCCGTGCTGCTGCCCGACAACCACTACCTGAGCACCCAGTCCGCCC
TGAGCAAAGACCCCAACGAGAAGCGCGATCACATGGTCCTGCTGGAGTTCGTGACCGCCGCCGGGATCAC
TCTCGGCATGGACGAGCTGTACAAGGGATCCCTTGAATTCATGGACTCGGGCCGGGACTTCCTGACCCTG
CACGGCCTACAGGATGATGAGGATCTACAGGCGCTGCTGAAGGGCAGCCAGCTCCTGAAGGTGAAGTCCA
GCTCATGGAGGAGAGAGCGCTTCTACAAGTTGCAGGAGGACTGCAAGACCATCTGGCAGGAGTCCCGCAA
GGTCATGCGGACCCCGGAGTCCCAGCTGTTCTCCATCGAGGACATTCAGGAGGTGCGAATGGGGCACCGC
ACGGAGGGTCTGGAGAAGTTCGCCCGTGATGTGCCCGAGGACCGCTGCTTCTCCATTGTCTTCAAGGACC
AGCGCAATACACTAGACCTCATCGCCCCATCGCCAGCTGATGCCCAGCACTGGGTGCTGGGGCTGCACAA
GATCATCCACCACTCAGGCTCCATGGACCAGCGTCAGAAGCTACAGCACTGGATTCACTCCTGCTTGCGA
AAAGCTGACAAAAACAAGGACAACAAGATGAGCTTCAAGGAGCTGCAGAACTTCCTGAAGCATATGGGAG
GCGGTGGGTCTGGTGGCGGTGGCAGCACCGGTATCTTACTCGAGGCAGCTGTCGACTCTAGAGGGCCCGT
TTAAACCCGCTGATCAGCCTCGACTGTGCCTTCTAGTTGCCAGCCATCTGTTGTTTGCCCCTCCCCCGTG
CCTTCCTTGACCCTGGAAGGTGCCACTCCCACTGTCCTTTCCTAATAAAATGAGGAAATTGCATCGCATT
GTCTGAGTAGGTGTCATTCTATTCTGGGGGGTGGGGTGGGGCAGGACAGCAAGGGGGAGGATTGGGAAGA
CAATAGCAGGCATGCTGGGGATGCGGTGGGCTCTATGGCTTCTGAGGCGGAAAGAACCAGCTGGGGCTCT
AGGGGGTATCCCC
[124 nt withheld, positions 2534-2657]
C
[91 nt withheld, positions 2659-2749]
A
[49 nt withheld, positions 2751-2799]
CCTTTGACGTTGGAGTCCACGTTCTTT
[37 nt withheld, positions 2827-2863]
ACCCTATCTCGGTCTATTCTTTTGATTTATAAGGGATTTTGCCGATTTCGGCCTATTGGTTAAAAAATGA
GCTGATTTAACAAAAATTTAACGCGAATTAATTCTGTGGAATGTGTGTCAGTTAGGGTGTGGAAAGTCCC
CAGGCTCCCCAGCAGGCAGAAGTATGCAAAGCATGCATCTCAATTAGTCAGCAACCAGGTGTGGAAAGTC
CCCAGGCTCCCCAGCAGGCAGAAGTATGCAAAGCATGCATCTCAATTAGTCAGCAACCATAGTCCCGCCC
CTAACTCCGCCCATCCCGCCCCTAACTCCGCCCAGTTCCGCCCATTCTCCGCCCCATGGCTGACTAATTT
TTTTTATTTATGCAGAGGCCGAGGCCGCCTCTGCCTCTGAGCTATTCCAGAAGTAGTGAGGAGGCTTTTT
TGGAGGCCTAGGCTTTTGCAAAAAGCTCCCGGGAGCTTGTATATCCATTTTCGGATCTGATCAAGAGACA
GGATGAGGATCGTTTCGCATGATTGAACAAGATGGATTGCACGCAGGTTCTCCGGCCGCTTGGGTGGAGA
GGCTATTCGGCTATGACTGGGCACAACAGACAATCGGCTGCTCTGATGCCGCCGTGTTCCGGCTGTCAGC
GCAGGGGCGCCCGGTTCTTTTTGTCAAGACCGACCTGTCCGGTGCCCTGAATGAACTGCAGGACGAGGCA
GCGCGGCTATCGTGGCTGGCCACGACGGGCGTTCCTTGCGCAGCTGTGCTCGACGTTGTCACTGAAGCGG
GAAGGGACTGGCTGCTATTGGGCGAAGTGCCGGGGCAGGATCTCCTGTCATCTCACCTTGCTCCTGCCGA
GAAAGTATCCATCATGGCTGATGCAATGCGGCGGCTGCATACGCTTGATCCGGCTACCTGCCCATTCGAC
CACCAAGCGAAACATCGCATCGAGCGAGCACGTACTCGGATGGAAGCCGGTCTTGTCGATCAGGATGATC
TGGACGAAGAGCATCAGGGGCTCGCGCCAGCCGAACTGTTCGCCAGGCTCAAGGCGCGCATGCCCGACGG
CGAGGATCTCGTCGTGACCCATGGCGATGCCTGCTTGCCGAATATCATGGTGGAAAATGGCCGCTTTTCT
GGATTCATCGACTGTGGCCGGCTGGGTGTGGCGGACCGCTATCAGGACATAGCGTTGGCTACCCGTGATA
TTGCTGAAGAGCTTGGCGGCGAATGGGCTGACCGCTTCCTCGTGCTTTACGGTATCGCCGCTCCCGATTC
GCAGCGCATCGCCTTCTATCGCCTTCTTGACGAGTTCTTCTGAGCGGGACTCTGGGGTTCGAAATGACCG
ACCAAGCGACGCCCAACCTGCCATCACGAGATTTCGATTCCACCGCCGCCTTCTATGAAAGGTTGGGCTT
CGGAATCGTTTTCCGGGACGCCGGCTGGATGATCCTCCAGCGCGGGGATCTCATGCTGGAGTTCTTCGCC
CACCCCAACTTGTTTATTGCAGCTTATAATGGTTACAAATAAAGCAATAGCATCACAAATTTCACAAATA
AAGCATTTTTTTCACTGCATTCTAGTTGTGGTTTGTCCAAACTCATCAATGTATCTTATCATGTCTGTAT
ACCGTCGACCTCTAGCTAGAGCTTGGCGTAATCATGGTCATAGCTGTTTCCTGTGTGAAATTGTTATCCG
CTCACAATTCCACACAACATACGAGCCGGAAGCATAAAGTGTAAAGCCTGGGGTGCCTAATGAGTGAGCT
AACTCACATTAATTGCGTTGCGCTCACTGCCCGCTTTCCAGTCGGGAAACCTGTCGTGCCAGCTGCATTA
ATGAATCGGCCAACGCGCGGGGAGAGGCGGTTTGCGTATTGGGCGCTCTTCCGCTTCCTCGCTCACTGAC
TCGCTGCGCTCGGTCGTTCGGCTGCGGCGAGCGGTATCAGCTCACTCAAAGGCGGTAATACGGTTATCCA
CAGAATCAGGGGATAACGCAGGAAAGAACATGTGAGCAAAAGGCCAGCAAAAGGCCAGGAACCGTAAAAA
GGCCGCGTTGCTGGCGTTTTTCCATAGGCTCCGCCCCCCTGACGAGCATCACAAAAATCGACGCTCAAGT
CAGAGGTGGCGAAACCCGACAGGACTATAAAGATACCAGGCGTTTCCCCCTGGAAGCTCCCTCGTGCGCT
CTCCTGTTCCGACCCTGCCGCTTACCGGATACCTGTCCGCCTTTCTCCCTTCGGGAAGCGTGGCGCTTTC
TCATAGCTCACGCTGTAGGTATCTCAGTTCGGTGTAGGTCGTTCGCTCCAAGCTGGGCTGTGTGCACGAA
CCCCCCGTTCAGCCCGACCGCTGCGCCTTATCCGGTAACTATCGTCTTGAGTCCAACCCGGTAAGACACG
ACTTATCGCCACTGGCAGCAGCCACTGGTAACAGGATTAGCAGAGCGAGGTATGTAGGCGGTGCTACAGA
GTTCTTGAAGTGGTGGCCTAACTACGGCTACACTAGAAGAACAGTATTTGGTATCTGCGCTCTGCTGAAG
CCAGTTACCTTCGGAAAAAGAGTTGGTAGCTCTTGATCCGGCAAACAAACCACCGCTGGTAGCGGTGGTT
TTTTTGTTTGCAAGCAGCAGATTACGCGCAGAAAAAAAGGATCTCAAGAAGATCCTTTGATCTTTTCTAC
GGGGTCTGACGCTCAGTGGAACGAAAACTCACGTTAAGGGATTTTGGTCATGAGATTATCAAAAAGGATC
TTCACCTAGATCCTTTTAAATTAAAAATGAAGTTTTAAATCAATCTAAAGTATATATGAGTAAACTTGGT
CTGACAGTTACCAATGCTTAATCAGTGAGGCACCTATCTCAGCGATCTGTCTATTTCGTTCATCCATAGT
TGCCTGACTCCCCGTCGTGTAGATAACTACGATACGGGAGGGCTTACCATCTGGCCCCAGTGCTGCAATG
ATACCGCGAGACCCACGCTCACCGGCTCCAGATTTATCAGCAATAAACCAGCCAGCCGGAAGGGCCGAGC
GCAGAAGTGGTCCTGCAACTTTATCCGCCTCCATCCAGTCTATTAATTGTTGCCGGGAAGCTAGAGTAAG
TAGTTCGCCAGTTAATAGTTTGCGCAACGTTGTTGCCATTGCTACAGGCATCGTGGTGTCACGCTCGTCG
TTTGGTATGGCTTCATTCAGCTCCGGTTCCCAACGATCAAGGCGAGTTACATGATCCCCCATGTTGTGCA
AAAAAGCGGTTAGCTCCTTCGGTCCTCCGATCGTTGTCAGAAGTAAGTTGGCCGCAGTGTTATCACTCAT
GGTTATGGCAGCACTGCATAATTCTCTTACTGTCATGCCATCCGTAAGATGCTTTTCTGTGACTGGTGAG
TACTCAACCAAGTCATTCTGAGAATAGTGTATGCGGCGACCGAGTTGCTCTTGCCCGGCGTCAATACGGG
ATAATACCGCGCCACATAGCAGAACTTTAAAAGTGCTCATCATTGGAAAACGTTCTTCGGGGCGAAAACT
CTCAAGGATCTTACCGCTGTTGAGATCCAGTTCGATGTAACCCACTCGTGCACCCAACTGATCTTCAGCA
TCTTTTACTTTCACCAGCGTTTCTGGGTGAGCAAAAACAGGAAGGCAAAATGCCGCAAAAAAGGGAATAA
GGGCGACACGGAAATGTTGAATACTCATACTCTTCCTTTTTCAATATTATTGAAGCATTTATCAGGGTTA
TTGTCTCATGAGCGGATACATATTTGAATGTATTTAGAAAAATAAACAAATAGGGGTTCCGCGCACATTT
CCCCGAAAAGTGCCACCTGACGTC
Features (pLannotate 1.2.2; 21 found; start..end, strand, type, name):
     28..80      -  misc_feature   bom (fragment): basis of mobility region from pBR322
    235..616     +  enhancer       CMV enhancer: human cytomegalovirus immediate early enhancer
    617..820     +  promoter       CMV promoter: human cytomegalovirus (CMV) immediate early promoter
    816..849     +  LTR            5' LTR (truncated) (fragment): truncated 5' long terminal repeat (LTR) from HIV-1
    865..883     +  promoter       T7 promoter: promoter for bacteriophage T7 RNA polymerase
    919..1635    +  CDS            EGFP: EGFP is a basic (constitutively fluorescent) green fluorescent protein published in 1996, derived from Aequorea victoria. It is reported to be a rapidly-maturing weak dimer with moderate acid sensitivity.
   1651..2166    +  CDS            PLCD1 (fragment): PLCD1_HUMAN - Experimental evidence at protein level: Swiss-Prot protein existence level 1. The production of the second messenger molecules diacylglycerol (DAG) and inositol 1,4,5-trisphosphate (IP3) is mediated by activated phosphatidylinositol-specific phospholipase C enzymes (PubMed:9188725). Essential for trophoblast and placental development (By similarity). Binds phosphatidylinositol 4,5-bisphosphate (PubMed:7890667, PubMed:9188725). From Homo sapiens (Human).
   2264..2488    +  polyA_signal   bGH poly(A) signal: bovine growth hormone polyadenylation signal
   2492..2513    +  promoter       SV40 promoter (fragment): SV40 enhancer and early promoter
   2534..2962    +  rep_origin     f1 ori (sequence partly withheld): f1 bacteriophage origin of replication; arrow indicates direction of (+) strand synthesis
   2976..3305    +  promoter       SV40 promoter: SV40 enhancer and early promoter
   3372..4163    +  CDS            neo: KKA2_KLEPN - Also known as kan, nptII. Experimental evidence at protein level: Swiss-Prot protein existence level 1. Resistance to kanamycin, neomycin, paromomycin, ribostamycin, butirosin and gentamicin B. From Klebsiella pneumoniae.
   4187..4345    +  CDS            ble (fragment): BLE_KLEPN - Experimental evidence at protein level: Swiss-Prot protein existence level 1. Binding protein with a strong affinity to the bleomycin family of antibiotics. Binds to CL990; an antimitotic-antibiotic compound. From Klebsiella pneumoniae.
   4340..4461    +  polyA_signal   SV40 poly(A) signal: SV40 polyadenylation signal
   4534..4550    -  protein_bind   lac operator: The lac repressor binds to the lac operator to inhibit transcription in E. coli. This inhibition can be relieved by adding lactose or isopropyl-β-D-thiogalactopyranoside (IPTG). lac repressor encoded by lacI
   4558..4588    -  promoter       lac promoter: promoter for the E. coli lac operon
   4603..4624    -  protein_bind   CAP binding site: CAP binding activates transcription in the presence of cAMP. E. coli catabolite activator protein
   4637..4729    -  CDS            lacI (fragment): lac repressor; lacI; The lac repressor binds to the lac operator to inhibit transcription in E. coli. This inhibition can be relieved by adding lactose or isopropyl-β-D-thiogalactopyranoside (IPTG).
   4912..5500    -  rep_origin     ori: high-copy-number ColE1/pMB1/pBR322/pUC origin of replication
   5671..6531    -  CDS            AmpR: β-lactamase; bla; confers resistance to ampicillin, carbenicillin, and related antibiotics
   6532..6636    -  promoter       AmpR promoter: bla
