[The description below was written by a language model from this plasmid's Addgene catalogue record and pLannotate feature annotations shown in this document.]
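Description:
EGFP-PH is a mammalian expression plasmid built on the pcDNA3.1 backbone, about 6.7 kb in total. It encodes EGFP fused to the N-terminus of a pleckstrin homology (PH) domain of human origin. The feature table identifies the roughly 510 bp insert as a fragment of phospholipase C delta 1 (PLCD1), a protein annotated as binding phosphatidylinositol 4,5-bisphosphate. The EGFP and PH coding regions lie in tandem, separated by a short linker. They are transcribed from the human cytomegalovirus immediate early enhancer and promoter and terminated by the bovine growth hormone polyadenylation signal. A T7 promoter sits just upstream of the fusion, as is standard in this backbone, and could be used for in vitro transcription.

In E. coli the plasmid is maintained at high copy through a ColE1/pUC-type origin and selected with ampicillin via the β-lactamase gene. An f1 origin is also present. For mammalian cells, a separate cassette uses the SV40 early promoter to drive the neomycin phosphotransferase gene, followed by an SV40 polyadenylation signal, which allows G418 selection of stable transfectants. Several short annotated fragments (bom, HIV-1 LTR, ble, lacI, and the lac promoter and operator) appear to be backbone remnants or partial matches rather than functional parts of the design.

The stated purpose is validation of chromophore-assisted light inactivation (CALI), in connection with work on a genetically targetable near-infrared photosensitizer. The record does not say how the fusion is used in those experiments. Given the lipid-binding annotation, it would be expected to act as a fluorescent reporter of PH domain localisation.
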