Addgene plasmid #96948: EGFP-PH
Purpose: EGFP-PLC pleckstrin homology domain for CALI validation
Depositing lab: Marcel Bruchez. Publication: A genetically targetable near-infrared photosensitizer. He J, Wang Y, Missinato MA, Onuoha E, Perkins LA, Watkins SC, St Croix CM, Tsang M, Bruchez MP. Nat Methods. 2016 Mar;13(3):263-268. doi: 10.1038/nmeth.3735. Epub 2016 Jan 25. PubMed 26808669.
Backbone
  Vector backbone: pcDNA3.1
  Backbone size w/o insert (bp): 5400
  Total vector size (bp): 6700
  Vector type: Mammalian Expression
  Selectable markers: Neomycin (select with G418)
Growth in bacteria
  Bacterial resistance: Ampicillin, 100 μg/mL
  Growth temperature: 37°C
  Growth strain: DH5alpha
  Copy number: High Copy
Gene/Insert
  Gene/Insert name: Pleckstrin homology domain (alt name: PH domain)
  Species: H. sapiens (human)
  Insert size (bp): 510
  Promoter: CMV
  Tag / fusion protein: EGFP (N terminal on insert)
  Cloning method: Restriction Enzyme; 5′ cloning site Hind3 (not destroyed); 3′ cloning site Nde1 (not destroyed)
  Sequencing primers: 5′ CMV forward; 3′ BGH reverse
Terms and licenses: Academic/Nonprofit Terms; Industry Terms: Not Available to Industry
How to cite: EGFP-PH was a gift from Marcel Bruchez (Addgene plasmid # 96948 ; http://n2t.net/addgene:96948 ; RRID:Addgene_96948)
